>Addgene plasmid #131821 | pHcRed-NPM1c-C1 | depositor full sequence | sequence record 254883 | pHcRed-NPM1c-C1 sequence 5211 bps
CATGGTGATGCGGTTTTGGCAGTACATCAATGGGCGTGGATAGCGGTTTGACTCACGGGGATTTCCAAGT
CTCCACCCCATTGACGTCAATGGGAGTTTGTTTTGGCACCAAAATCAACGGGACTTTCCAAAATGTCGTA
ACAACTCCGCCCCATTGACGCAAATGGGCGGTAGGCGTGTACGGTGGGAGGTCTATATAAGCAGAGCTGG
TTTAGTGAACCGTCAGATCCGCTAGCGCTACCGGTCGCCACCATGGTGAGCGGCCTGCTGAAGGAGAGTA
TGCGCATCAAGATGTACATGGAGGGCACCGTGAACGGCCACTACTTCAAGTGCGAGGGCGAGGGCGACGG
CAACCCCTTCGCCGGCACCCAGAGCATGAGAATCCACGTGACCGAGGGCGCCCCCCTGCCCTTCGCCTTC
GACATCCTGGCCCCCTGCTGCGAGTACGGCAGCAGGACCTTCGTGCACCACACCGCCGAGATCCCCGACT
TCTTCAAGCAGAGCTTCCCCGAGGGCTTCACCTGGGAGAGAACCACCACCTACGAGGACGGCGGCATCCT
GACCGCCCACCAGGACACCAGCCTGGAGGGCAACTGCCTGATCTACAAGGTGAAGGTGCACGGCACCAAC
TTCCCCGCCGACGGCCCCGTGATGAAGAACAAGAGCGGCGGCTGGGAGCCCAGCACCGAGGTGGTGTACC
CCGAGAACGGCGTGCTGTGCGGCCGGAACGTGATGGCCCTGAAGGTGGGCGACCGGCACCTGATCTGCCA
CCACTACACCAGCTACCGGAGCAAGAAGGCCGTGCGCGCCCTGACCATGCCCGGCTTCCACTTCACCGAC
ATCCGGCTCCAGATGCTGCGGAAGAAGAAGGACGAGTACTTCGAGCTGTACGAGGCCAGCGTGGCCCGGT
ACAGCGACCTGCCCGAGAAGGCCAACTCCGGACTCAGATCTCGAGCTCAAGCTTCGAATTCTATGGAAGA
TTCGATGGACATGGACATGAGCCCCCTGAGGCCCCAGAACTATCTTTTCGGTTGTGAACTAAAGGCCGAC
AAAGATTATCACTTTAAGGTGGATAATGATGAAAATGAGCACCAGTTATCTTTAAGAACGGTCAGTTTAG
GGGCTGGTGCAAAGGATGAGTTGCACATTGTTGAAGCAGAGGCAATGAATTACGAAGGCAGTCCAATTAA
AGTAACACTGGCAACTTTGAAAATGTCTGTACAGCCAACGGTTTCCCTTGGGGGCTTTGAAATAACACCA
CCAGTGGTCTTAAGGTTGAAGTGTGGTTCAGGGCCAGTGCATATTAGTGGACAGCACTTAGTAGCTGTGG
AGGAAGATGCAGAGTCAGAAGATGAAGAGGAGGAGGATGTGAAACTCTTAAGTATATCTGGAAAGCGGTC
TGCCCCTGGAGGTGGTAGCAAGGTTCCACAGAAAAAAGTAAAACTTGCTGCTGATGAAGATGATGACGAT
GATGATGAAGAGGATGATGATGAAGATGATGATGATGATGATTTTGATGATGAGGAAGCTGAAGAAAAAG
CGCCAGTGAAGAAATCTATACGAGATACTCCAGCCAAAAATGCACAAAAGTCAAATCAGAATGGAAAAGA
CTCAAAACCATCATCAACACCAAGATCAAAAGGACAAGAATCCTTCAAGAAACAGGAAAAAACTCCTAAA
ACACCAAAAGGACCTAGTTCTGTAGAAGACATTAAAGCAAAAATGCAAGCAAGTATAGAAAAAGGTGGTT
CTCTTCCCAAAGTGGAAGCCAAATTCATCAATTATGTGAAGAATTGCTTCCGGATGACTGACCAAGAGGC
TATTCAAGATCTCTGTCTGGCAGTGGAGGAAGTCTCTTTAAGAAAATAGGGATCCACCGGATCTAGATAA
CTGATCATAATCAGCCATACCACATTTGTAGAGGTTTTACTTGCTTTAAAAAACCTCCCACACCTCCCCC
TGAACCTGAAACATAAAATGAATGCAATTGTTGTTGTTAACTTGTTTATTGCAGCTTATAATGGTTACAA
ATAAAGCAATAGCATCACAAATTTCACAAATAAAGCATTTTTTTCACTGCATTCTAGTTGTGGTTTGTCC
AAACTCATCAATGTATCTTAACGCGTAAATTGTAAGCGTTAATATTTTGTTAAAATTCGCGTTAAATTTT
TGTTAAATCAGCTCATTTTTTAACCAATAGGCCGAAATCGGCAAAATCCCTTATAAATCAAAAGAATAGA
CCGAGATAGGGT
[37 nt withheld, positions 2253-2289]
AAAGAACGTGGACTCCAACGTCAAAGG
[49 nt withheld, positions 2317-2365]
T
[91 nt withheld, positions 2367-2457]
G
[124 nt withheld, positions 2459-2582]
CAGGTGGCACTTTTCGGGGAAATGTGCGCGGAACCCCTATTTGTTTATTTTTCTAAATACATTCAAATAT
GTATCCGCTCATGAGACAATAACCCTGATAAATGCTTCAATAATATTGAAAAAGGAAGAGTCCTGAGGCG
GAAAGAACCAGCTGTGGAATGTGTGTCAGTTAGGGTGTGGAAAGTCCCCAGGCTCCCCAGCAGGCAGAAG
TATGCAAAGCATGCATCTCAATTAGTCAGCAACCAGGTGTGGAAAGTCCCCAGGCTCCCCAGCAGGCAGA
AGTATGCAAAGCATGCATCTCAATTAGTCAGCAACCATAGTCCCGCCCCTAACTCCGCCCATCCCGCCCC
TAACTCCGCCCAGTTCCGCCCATTCTCCGCCCCATGGCTGACTAATTTTTTTTATTTATGCAGAGGCCGA
GGCCGCCTCGGCCTCTGAGCTATTCCAGAAGTAGTGAGGAGGCTTTTTTGGAGGCCTAGGCTTTTGCAAA
GATCGATCAAGAGACAGGATGAGGATCGTTTCGCATGATTGAACAAGATGGATTGCACGCAGGTTCTCCG
GCCGCTTGGGTGGAGAGGCTATTCGGCTATGACTGGGCACAACAGACAATCGGCTGCTCTGATGCCGCCG
TGTTCCGGCTGTCAGCGCAGGGGCGCCCGGTTCTTTTTGTCAAGACCGACCTGTCCGGTGCCCTGAATGA
ACTGCAAGACGAGGCAGCGCGGCTATCGTGGCTGGCCACGACGGGCGTTCCTTGCGCAGCTGTGCTCGAC
GTTGTCACTGAAGCGGGAAGGGACTGGCTGCTATTGGGCGAAGTGCCGGGGCAGGATCTCCTGTCATCTC
ACCTTGCTCCTGCCGAGAAAGTATCCATCATGGCTGATGCAATGCGGCGGCTGCATACGCTTGATCCGGC
TACCTGCCCATTCGACCACCAAGCGAAACATCGCATCGAGCGAGCACGTACTCGGATGGAAGCCGGTCTT
GTCGATCAGGATGATCTGGACGAAGAGCATCAGGGGCTCGCGCCAGCCGAACTGTTCGCCAGGCTCAAGG
CGAGCATGCCCGACGGCGAGGATCTCGTCGTGACCCATGGCGATGCCTGCTTGCCGAATATCATGGTGGA
AAATGGCCGCTTTTCTGGATTCATCGACTGTGGCCGGCTGGGTGTGGCGGACCGCTATCAGGACATAGCG
TTGGCTACCCGTGATATTGCTGAAGAGCTTGGCGGCGAATGGGCTGACCGCTTCCTCGTGCTTTACGGTA
TCGCCGCTCCCGATTCGCAGCGCATCGCCTTCTATCGCCTTCTTGACGAGTTCTTCTGAGCGGGACTCTG
GGGTTCGAAATGACCGACCAAGCGACGCCCAACCTGCCATCACGAGATTTCGATTCCACCGCCGCCTTCT
ATGAAAGGTTGGGCTTCGGAATCGTTTTCCGGGACGCCGGCTGGATGATCCTCCAGCGCGGGGATCTCAT
GCTGGAGTTCTTCGCCCACCCTAGGGGGAGGCTAACTGAAACACGGAAGGAGACAATACCGGAAGGAACC
CGCGCTATGACGGCAATAAAAAGACAGAATAAAACGCACGGTGTTGGGTCGTTTGTTCATAAACGCGGGG
TTCGGTCCCAGGGCTGGCACTCTGTCGATACCCCACCGAGACCCCATTGGGGCCAATACGCCCGCGTTTC
TTCCTTTTCCCCACCCCACCCCCCAAGTTCGGGTGAAGGCCCAGGGCTCGCAGCCAACGTCGGGGCGGCA
GGCCCTGCCATAGCCTCAGGTTACTCATATATACTTTAGATTGATTTAAAACTTCATTTTTAATTTAAAA
GGATCTAGGTGAAGATCCTTTTTGATAATCTCATGACCAAAATCCCTTAACGTGAGTTTTCGTTCCACTG
AGCGTCAGACCCCGTAGAAAAGATCAAAGGATCTTCTTGAGATCCTTTTTTTCTGCGCGTAATCTGCTGC
TTGCAAACAAAAAAACCACCGCTACCAGCGGTGGTTTGTTTGCCGGATCAAGAGCTACCAACTCTTTTTC
CGAAGGTAACTGGCTTCAGCAGAGCGCAGATACCAAATACTGTCCTTCTAGTGTAGCCGTAGTTAGGCCA
CCACTTCAAGAACTCTGTAGCACCGCCTACATACCTCGCTCTGCTAATCCTGTTACCAGTGGCTGCTGCC
AGTGGCGATAAGTCGTGTCTTACCGGGTTGGACTCAAGACGATAGTTACCGGATAAGGCGCAGCGGTCGG
GCTGAACGGGGGGTTCGTGCACACAGCCCAGCTTGGAGCGAACGACCTACACCGAACTGAGATACCTACA
GCGTGAGCTATGAGAAAGCGCCACGCTTCCCGAAGGGAGAAAGGCGGACAGGTATCCGGTAAGCGGCAGG
GTCGGAACAGGAGAGCGCACGAGGGAGCTTCCAGGGGGAAACGCCTGGTATCTTTATAGTCCTGTCGGGT
TTCGCCACCTCTGACTTGAGCGTCGATTTTTGTGATGCTCGTCAGGGGGGCGGAGCCTATGGAAAAACGC
CAGCAACGCGGCCTTTTTACGGTTCCTGGCCTTTTGCTGGCCTTTTGCTCACATGTTCTTTCCTGCGTTA
TCCCCTGATTCTGTGGATAACCGTATTACCGCCATGCAT
Features (pLannotate 1.2.2; 14 found; start..end, strand, type, name):
      5..208     +  promoter       CMV promoter: human cytomegalovirus (CMV) immediate early promoter
    253..937     +  CDS            HcRed1 (fragment): far-red fluorescent variant of Heteractis crispa chromoprotein mammalian codon-optimized
    937..972     +  misc_feature   MCS (fragment): multiple cloning site
    973..1833    +  CDS            NPM1: NPM_HUMAN - Also known as NPM. Experimental evidence at protein level: Swiss-Prot protein existence level 1. Involved in diverse cellular processes such as ribosome biogenesis, centrosome duplication, protein chaperoning, histone assembly, cell proliferation, and regulation of tumor suppressors p53/TP53 and ARF. Binds ribosome presumably to drive ribosome nuclear export. Associated with nucleolar ribonucleoprotein structures and bind single-stranded nucleic acids. Acts as a chaperonin for the core histones H3, H2B and H4. Stimulates APEX1 endonuclease activity on apurinic/apyrimidinic (AP) dou
   1892..1976    +  CDS            large T antigen (fragment): large T antigen from SV40 (simian virus 40)
   1999..2120    +  polyA_signal   SV40 poly(A) signal: SV40 polyadenylation signal
   2154..2582    -  rep_origin     f1 ori (sequence partly withheld): f1 bacteriophage origin of replication; arrow indicates direction of (+) strand synthesis
   2609..2713    +  promoter       AmpR promoter: bla
   2715..3072    +  promoter       SV40 promoter: SV40 enhancer and early promoter
   3107..3901    +  CDS            NeoR/KanR: aminoglycoside phosphotransferase from Tn5; aph(3')-II (or nptII); confers resistance to neomycin, kanamycin, and G418 (Geneticin®)
   3922..4074    +  CDS            ble (fragment): BLE_KLEPN - Experimental evidence at protein level: Swiss-Prot protein existence level 1. Binding protein with a strong affinity to the bleomycin family of antibiotics. Binds to CL990; an antimitotic-antibiotic compound. From Klebsiella pneumoniae.
   4133..4180    +  polyA_signal   HSV TK poly(A) signal: herpes simplex virus thymidine kinase polyadenylation signal (Cole and Stacy, 1985)
   4271..4287    -  polyA_signal   bGH poly(A) signal (fragment): bovine growth hormone polyadenylation signal
   4509..5097    +  rep_origin     ori: high-copy-number ColE1/pMB1/pBR322/pUC origin of replication
