>Addgene plasmid #131821 | pHcRed-NPM1c-C1 | addgene full sequence | sequence record 264399 | Addgene NGS Result
TAGTTATTAATAGTAATCAATTACGGGGTCATTAGTTCATAGCCCATATATGGAGTTCCGCGTTACATAA
CTTACGGTAAATGGCCCGCCTGGCTGACCGCCCAACGACCCCCGCCCATTGACGTCAATAATGACGTATG
TTCCCATAGTAACGCCAATAGGGACTTTCCATTGACGTCAATGGGTGGAGTATTTACGGTAAACTGCCCA
CTTGGCAGTACATCAAGTGTATCATATGCCAAGTACGCCCCCTATTGACGTCAATGACGGTAAATGGCCC
GCCTGGCATTATGCCCAGTACATGACCTTATGGGACTTTCCTACTTGGCAGTACATCTACGTATTAGTCA
TCGCTATTACCATGGTGATGCGGTTTTGGCAGTACATCAATGGGCGTGGATAGCGGTTTGACTCACGGGG
ATTTCCAAGTCTCCACCCCATTGACGTCAATGGGAGTTTGTTTTGGCACCAAAATCAACGGGACTTTCCA
AAATGTCGTAACAACTCCGCCCCATTGACGCAAATGGGCGGTAGGCGTGTACGGTGGGAGGTCTATATAA
GCAGAGCTGGTTTAGTGAACCGTCAGATCCGCTAGCGCTACCGGTCGCCACCATGGTGAGCGGCCTGCTG
AAGGAGAGTATGCGCATCAAGATGTACATGGAGGGCACCGTGAACGGCCACTACTTCAAGTGCGAGGGCG
AGGGCGACGGCAACCCCTTCGCCGGCACCCAGAGCATGAGAATCCACGTGACCGAGGGCGCCCCCCTGCC
CTTCGCCTTCGACATCCTGGCCCCCTGCTGCGAGTACGGCAGCAGGACCTTCGTGCACCACACCGCCGAG
ATCCCCGACTTCTTCAAGCAGAGCTTCCCCGAGGGCTTCACCTGGGAGAGAACCACCACCTACGAGGACG
GCGGCATCCTGACCGCCCACCAGGACACCAGCCTGGAGGGCAACTGCCTGATCTACAAGGTGAAGGTGCA
CGGCACCAACTTCCCCGCCGACGGCCCCGTGATGAAGAACAAGAGCGGCGGCTGGGAGCCCAGCACCGAG
GTGGTGTACCCCGAGAACGGCGTGCTGTGCGGCCGGAACGTGATGGCCCTGAAGGTGGGCGACCGGCACC
TGATCTGCCACCACTACACCAGCTACCGGAGCAAGAAGGCCGTGCGCGCCCTGACCATGCCCGGCTTCCA
CTTCACCGACATCCGGCTCCAGATGCTGCGGAAGAAGAAGGACGAGTACTTCGAGCTGTACGAGGCCAGC
GTGGCCCGGTACAGCGACCTGCCCGAGAAGGCCAACTCCGGACTCAGATCTCGAGCTCAAGCTTCGAATT
CTATGAAAGATTCGATGGACATGGACATGAGCCCCCTGAGGCCCCAGAACTATCTTTTCGGTTGTGAACT
AAAGGCCGACAAAGATTATCACTTTAAGGTGGATAATGATGAAAATGAGCACCAGTTATCTTTAAGAACG
GTCAGTTTAGGGGCTGGTGCAAAGGATGAGTTGCACATTGTTGAAGCAGAGGCAATGAATTACGAAGGCA
GTCCAATTAAAGTAACACTGGCAACTTTGAAAATGTCTGTACAGCCAACGGTTTCCCTTGGGGGCTTTGA
AATAACACCACCAGTGGTCTTAAGGTTGAAGTGTGGTTCAGGGCCAGTGCATATTAGTGGACAGCACTTA
GTAGCTGTGGAGGAAGATGCAGAGTCAGAAGATGAAGAGGAGGAGGATGTGAAACTCTTAAGTATATCTG
GAAAGCGGTCTGCCCCTGGAGGTGGTAGCAAGGTTCCACAGAAAAAAGTAAAACTTGCTGCTGATGAAGA
TGATGACGATGATGATGAAGAGGATGATGATGAAGATGATGATGATGATGATTTTGATGATGAGGAAGCT
GAAGAAAAAGCGCCAGTGAAGAAATCTATACGAGATACTCCAGCCAAAAATGCACAAAAGTCAAATCAGA
ATGGAAAAGACTCAAAACCATCATCAACACCAAGATCAAAAGGACAAGAATCCTTCAAGAAACAGGAAAA
AACTCCTAAAACACCAAAAGGACCTAGTTCTGTAGAAGACATTAAAGCAAAAATGCAAGCAAGTATAGAA
AAAGGTGGTTCTCTTCCCAAAGTGGAAGCCAAATTCATCAATTATGTGAAGAATTGCTTCCGGATGACTG
ACCAAGAGGCTATTCAAGATCTCTGTCTGGCAGTGGAGGAAGTCTCTTTAAGAAAATAGGGATCCACCGG
ATCTAGATAACTGATCATAATCAGCCATACCACATTTGTAGAGGTTTTACTTGCTTTAAAAAACCTCCCA
CACCTCCCCCTGAACCTGAAACATAAAATGAATGCAATTGTTGTTGTTAACTTGTTTATTGCAGCTTATA
ATGGTTACAAATAAAGCAATAGCATCACAAATTTCACAAATAAAGCATTTTTTTCACTGCATTCTAGTTG
TGGTTTGTCCAAACTCATCAATGTATCTTAACGCGTAAATTGTAAGCGTTAATATTTTGTTAAAATTCGC
GTTAAATTTTTGTTAAATCAGCTCATTTTTTAACCAATAGGCCGAAATCGGCAAAATCCCTTATAAATCA
AAAGAATAGACCGAGATAGGGT
[37 nt withheld, positions 2613-2649]
AAAGAACGTGGACTCCAACGTCAAAGG
[49 nt withheld, positions 2677-2725]
T
[91 nt withheld, positions 2727-2817]
G
[124 nt withheld, positions 2819-2942]
CAGGTGGCACTTTTCGGGGAAATGTGCGCGGAACCCCTATTTGTTTATTTTTCTAAATACATTCAAATAT
GTATCCGCTCATGAGACAATAACCCTGATAAATGCTTCAATAATATTGAAAAAGGAAGAGTCCTGAGGCG
GAAAGAACCAGCTGTGGAATGTGTGTCAGTTAGGGTGTGGAAAGTCCCCAGGCTCCCCAGCAGGCAGAAG
TATGCAAAGCATGCATCTCAATTAGTCAGCAACCAGGTGTGGAAAGTCCCCAGGCTCCCCAGCAGGCAGA
AGTATGCAAAGCATGCATCTCAATTAGTCAGCAACCATAGTCCCGCCCCTAACTCCGCCCATCCCGCCCC
TAACTCCGCCCAGTTCCGCCCATTCTCCGCCCCATGGCTGACTAATTTTTTTTATTTATGCAGAGGCCGA
GGCCGCCTCGGCCTCTGAGCTATTCCAGAAGTAGTGAGGAGGCTTTTTTGGAGGCCTAGGCTTTTGCAAA
GATCGATCAAGAGACAGGATGAGGATCGTTTCGCATGATTGAACAAGATGGATTGCACGCAGGTTCTCCG
GCCGCTTGGGTGGAGAGGCTATTCGGCTATGACTGGGCACAACAGACAATCGGCTGCTCTGATGCCGCCG
TGTTCCGGCTGTCAGCGCAGGGGCGCCCGGTTCTTTTTGTCAAGACCGACCTGTCCGGTGCCCTGAATGA
ACTGCAAGACGAGGCAGCGCGGCTATCGTGGCTGGCCACGACGGGCGTTCCTTGCGCAGCTGTGCTCGAC
GTTGTCACTGAAGCGGGAAGGGACTGGCTGCTATTGGGCGAAGTGCCGGGGCAGGATCTCCTGTCATCTC
ACCTTGCTCCTGCCGAGAAAGTATCCATCATGGCTGATGCAATGCGGCGGCTGCATACGCTTGATCCGGC
TACCTGCCCATTCGACCACCAAGCGAAACATCGCATCGAGCGAGCACGTACTCGGATGGAAGCCGGTCTT
GTCGATCAGGATGATCTGGACGAAGAGCATCAGGGGCTCGCGCCAGCCGAACTGTTCGCCAGGCTCAAGG
CGAGCATGCCCGACGGCGAGGATCTCGTCGTGACCCATGGCGATGCCTGCTTGCCGAATATCATGGTGGA
AAATGGCCGCTTTTCTGGATTCATCGACTGTGGCCGGCTGGGTGTGGCGGACCGCTATCAGGACATAGCG
TTGGCTACCCGTGATATTGCTGAAGAGCTTGGCGGCGAATGGGCTGACCGCTTCCTCGTGCTTTACGGTA
TCGCCGCTCCCGATTCGCAGCGCATCGCCTTCTATCGCCTTCTTGACGAGTTCTTCTGAGCGGGACTCTG
GGGTTCGAAATGACCGACCAAGCGACGCCCAACCTGCCATCACGAGATTTCGATTCCACCGCCGCCTTCT
ATGAAAGGTTGGGCTTCGGAATCGTTTTCCGGGACGCCGGCTGGATGATCCTCCAGCGCGGGGATCTCAT
GCTGGAGTTCTTCGCCCACCCTAGGGGGAGGCTAACTGAAACACGGAAGGAGACAATACCGGAAGGAACC
CGCGCTATGACGGCAATAAAAAGACAGAATAAAACGCACGGTGTTGGGTCGTTTGTTCATAAACGCGGGG
TTCGGTCCCAGGGCTGGCACTCTGTCGATACCCCACCGAGACCCCATTGGGGCCAATACGCCCGCGTTTC
TTCCTTTTCCCCACCCCACCCCCCAAGTTCGGGTGAAGGCCCAGGGCTCGCAGCCAACGTCGGGGCGGCA
GGCCCTGCCATAGCCTCAGGTTACTCATATATACTTTAGATTGATTTAAAACTTCATTTTTAATTTAAAA
GGATCTAGGTGAAGATCCTTTTTGATAATCTCATGACCAAAATCCCTTAACGTGAGTTTTCGTTCCACTG
AGCGTCAGACCCCGTAGAAAAGATCAAAGGATCTTCTTGAGATCCTTTTTTTCTGCGCGTAATCTGCTGC
TTGCAAACAAAAAAACCACCGCTACCAGCGGTGGTTTGTTTGCCGGATCAAGAGCTACCAACTCTTTTTC
CGAAGGTAACTGGCTTCAGCAGAGCGCAGATACCAAATACTGTTCTTCTAGTGTAGCCGTAGTTAGGCCA
CCACTTCAAGAACTCTGTAGCACCGCCTACATACCTCGCTCTGCTAATCCTGTTACCAGTGGCTGCTGCC
AGTGGCGATAAGTCGTGTCTTACCGGGTTGGACTCAAGACGATAGTTACCGGATAAGGCGCAGCGGTCGG
GCTGAACGGGGGGTTCGTGCACACAGCCCAGCTTGGAGCGAACGACCTACACCGAACTGAGATACCTACA
GCGTGAGCTATGAGAAAGCGCCACGCTTCCCGAAGGGAGAAAGGCGGACAGGTATCCGGTAAGCGGCAGG
GTCGGAACAGGAGAGCGCACGAGGGAGCTTCCAGGGGGAAACGCCTGGTATCTTTATAGTCCTGTCGGGT
TTCGCCACCTCTGACTTGAGCGTCGATTTTTGTGATGCTCGTCAGGGGGGCGGAGCCTATGGAAAAACGC
CAGCAACGCGGCCTTTTTACGGTTCCTGGCCTTTTGCTGGCCTTTTGCTCACATGTTCTTTCCTGCGTTA
TCCCCTGATTCTGTGGATAACCGTATTACCGCCATGCAT
Features (pLannotate 1.2.2; 15 found; start..end, strand, type, name):
     61..364     +  enhancer       CMV enhancer: human cytomegalovirus immediate early enhancer
    365..568     +  promoter       CMV promoter: human cytomegalovirus (CMV) immediate early promoter
    613..1297    +  CDS            HcRed1 (fragment): far-red fluorescent variant of Heteractis crispa chromoprotein mammalian codon-optimized
   1297..1332    +  misc_feature   MCS (fragment): multiple cloning site
   1333..2193    +  CDS            NPM1: NPM_HUMAN - Also known as NPM. Experimental evidence at protein level: Swiss-Prot protein existence level 1. Involved in diverse cellular processes such as ribosome biogenesis, centrosome duplication, protein chaperoning, histone assembly, cell proliferation, and regulation of tumor suppressors p53/TP53 and ARF. Binds ribosome presumably to drive ribosome nuclear export. Associated with nucleolar ribonucleoprotein structures and bind single-stranded nucleic acids. Acts as a chaperonin for the core histones H3, H2B and H4. Stimulates APEX1 endonuclease activity on apurinic/apyrimidinic (AP) dou
   2252..2336    +  CDS            large T antigen (fragment): large T antigen from SV40 (simian virus 40)
   2359..2480    +  polyA_signal   SV40 poly(A) signal: SV40 polyadenylation signal
   2514..2942    -  rep_origin     f1 ori (sequence partly withheld): f1 bacteriophage origin of replication; arrow indicates direction of (+) strand synthesis
   2969..3073    +  promoter       AmpR promoter: bla
   3075..3432    +  promoter       SV40 promoter: SV40 enhancer and early promoter
   3467..4261    +  CDS            NeoR/KanR: aminoglycoside phosphotransferase from Tn5; aph(3')-II (or nptII); confers resistance to neomycin, kanamycin, and G418 (Geneticin®)
   4282..4434    +  CDS            ble (fragment): BLE_KLEPN - Experimental evidence at protein level: Swiss-Prot protein existence level 1. Binding protein with a strong affinity to the bleomycin family of antibiotics. Binds to CL990; an antimitotic-antibiotic compound. From Klebsiella pneumoniae.
   4493..4540    +  polyA_signal   HSV TK poly(A) signal: herpes simplex virus thymidine kinase polyadenylation signal (Cole and Stacy, 1985)
   4631..4647    -  polyA_signal   bGH poly(A) signal (fragment): bovine growth hormone polyadenylation signal
   4869..5457    +  rep_origin     ori: high-copy-number ColE1/pMB1/pBR322/pUC origin of replication
