[The description below was written by a language model from this plasmid's Addgene catalogue record and pLannotate feature annotations shown in this document.]
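Description:
pHcRed-NPM1c-C1 is a mammalian expression plasmid built on the pHcRed-C1 backbone and intended for transient transfection. It replicates in E. coli at high copy from a ColE1/pUC-type origin and also carries an f1 phage origin. A single Tn5 aminoglycoside phosphotransferase gene (NeoR/KanR) serves both hosts. A bacterial bla-type promoter drives it for kanamycin selection, and the adjacent SV40 enhancer/early promoter drives it in mammalian cells for G418 selection, with an HSV TK polyadenylation signal downstream. Short annotated fragments of ble, SV40 large T antigen and a bGH poly(A) signal appear to be backbone remnants rather than functional parts.

The expression cassette uses the human cytomegalovirus immediate early enhancer and promoter to transcribe a fusion protein. Mammalian codon-optimised HcRed1, a far-red fluorescent variant of a Heteractis crispa chromoprotein, is joined through residual multiple cloning site sequence to the N terminus of human NPM1, and the transcript ends at an SV40 poly(A) signal. The insert is NPM1c, the acute myeloid leukaemia-associated mutant in which a TCTG insertion in exon 12 causes the normally nucleolar protein to localise to the cytoplasm. The depositor also notes an E2K substitution in NPM1 that is not known to affect function. The red tag allows the mutant protein's location to be followed in cells, and the associated study concerns cytoplasmic mislocalisation of CTCF by NPM1c.

Two sequence records are annotated. The repository's sequencing result is 5,571 nt and includes the CMV enhancer. The depositor's sequence is 5,211 nt and lacks that annotation, beginning at the CMV promoter. The remaining features appear in the same order and with the same spacing in both.
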