Addgene plasmid #131821: pHcRed-NPM1c-C1
Purpose: Expresses HcRed-NPM1c (cytoplasmic mutant, human) in mammalian cells through transient transfection
Depositing lab: Mark Minden. Depositing organization: University Health Network. Publication: NPM1c impedes CTCF functions through cytoplasmic mislocalization in acute myeloid leukemia. Wang AJ, Han Y, Jia N, Chen P, Minden MD. Leukemia. 2020 May;34(5):1278-1290. doi: 10.1038/s41375-019-0681-8. Epub 2019 Dec 12. PubMed 31831844.
Backbone
  Vector backbone: pHcRed-C1
  Vector type: Mammalian Expression
  Selectable markers: Neomycin (select with G418)
Growth in bacteria
  Bacterial resistance: Kanamycin, 50 μg/mL
  Growth temperature: 37°C
  Growth strain: DH5alpha
  Copy number: High Copy
Gene/Insert
  Gene/Insert name: NPM1
  Species: H. sapiens (human)
  Mutation: This is the cytoplasmic mutant causing AML, where a TCTG insertion occurs within exon 12
  Entrez Gene: NPM1 (a.k.a. B23, NPM)
  Tag / fusion protein: HcRed (N terminal on backbone)
Terms and licenses: Academic/Nonprofit Terms; Industry Terms: Not Available to Industry
Depositor comments: Please note: Plasmid contains an E2K mutation in NPM1 of the NPM1c-C1 insert. This mutation is not known to affect plasmid function.
How to cite: pHcRed-NPM1c-C1 was a gift from Mark Minden (Addgene plasmid # 131821 ; http://n2t.net/addgene:131821 ; RRID:Addgene_131821)
